>Addgene plasmid #219017 | SFFV-PDCD4-Brd 35 | addgene full sequence | sequence record 448869 | Addgene NGS Result
ATTTATGCAGAGGCCGAGGCCGCCTCGGCCTCTGAGCTATTCCAGAAGTAGTGAGGAGGCTTTTTTGGAG
GCCTAGGGACGTACCCAATTCGCCCTATAGTGAGTCGTATTACGCGCGCTCACTGGCCGTCGTTTTACAA
CGTCGTGACTGGGAAAACCCTGGCGTTACCCAACTTAATCGCCTTGCAGCACATCCCCCTTTCGCCAGCT
GGCGTAATAGCGAAGAGGCCCGCACCGATCGCCCTTCCCAACAGTTGCGCAGCCTGAATGGCGAATGGG
[124 nt withheld, positions 280-403]
C
[91 nt withheld, positions 405-495]
A
[49 nt withheld, positions 497-545]
CCTTTGACGTTGGAGTCCACGTTCTTT
[37 nt withheld, positions 573-609]
ACCCTATCTCGGTCTATTCTTTTGATTTATAAGGGATTTTGCCGATTTCGGCCTATTGGTTAAAAAATGA
GCTGATTTAACAAAAATTTAACGCGAATTTTAACAAAATATTAACGCTTACAATTTAGGTGGCACTTTTC
GGGGAAATGTGCGCGGAACCCCTATTTGTTTATTTTTCTAAATACATTCAAATATGTATCCGCTCATGAG
ACAATAACCCTGATAAATGCTTCAATAATATTGAAAAAGGAAGAGTATGAGTATTCAACATTTCCGTGTC
GCCCTTATTCCCTTTTTTGCGGCATTTTGCCTTCCTGTTTTTGCTCACCCAGAAACGCTGGTGAAAGTAA
AAGATGCTGAAGATCAGTTGGGTGCACGAGTGGGTTACATCGAACTGGATCTCAACAGCGGTAAGATCCT
TGAGAGTTTTCGCCCCGAAGAACGTTTTCCAATGATGAGCACTTTTAAAGTTCTGCTATGTGGCGCGGTA
TTATCCCGTATTGACGCCGGGCAAGAGCAACTCGGTCGCCGCATACACTATTCTCAGAATGACTTGGTTG
AGTACTCACCAGTCACAGAAAAGCATCTTACGGATGGCATGACAGTAAGAGAATTATGCAGTGCTGCCAT
AACCATGAGTGATAACACTGCGGCCAACTTACTTCTGACAACGATCGGAGGACCGAAGGAGCTAACCGCT
TTTTTGCACAACATGGGGGATCATGTAACTCGCCTTGATCGTTGGGAACCGGAGCTGAATGAAGCCATAC
CAAACGACGAGCGTGACACCACGATGCCTGTAGCAATGGCAACAACGTTGCGCAAACTATTAACTGGCGA
ACTACTTACTCTAGCTTCCCGGCAACAATTAATAGACTGGATGGAGGCGGATAAAGTTGCAGGACCACTT
CTGCGCTCGGCCCTTCCGGCTGGCTGGTTTATTGCTGATAAATCTGGAGCCGGTGAGCGTGGGTCTCGCG
GTATCATTGCAGCACTGGGGCCAGATGGTAAGCCCTCCCGTATCGTAGTTATCTACACGACGGGGAGTCA
GGCAACTATGGATGAACGAAATAGACAGATCGCTGAGATAGGTGCCTCACTGATTAAGCATTGGTAACTG
TCAGACCAAGTTTACTCATATATACTTTAGATTGATTTAAAACTTCATTTTTAATTTAAAAGGATCTAGG
TGAAGATCCTTTTTGATAATCTCATGACCAAAATCCCTTAACGTGAGTTTTCGTTCCACTGAGCGTCAGA
CCCCGTAGAAAAGATCAAAGGATCTTCTTGAGATCCTTTTTTTCTGCGCGTAATCTGCTGCTTGCAAACA
AAAAAACCACCGCTACCAGCGGTGGTTTGTTTGCCGGATCAAGAGCTACCAACTCTTTTTCCGAAGGTAA
CTGGCTTCAGCAGAGCGCAGATACCAAATACTGTTCTTCTAGTGTAGCCGTAGTTAGGCCACCACTTCAA
GAACTCTGTAGCACCGCCTACATACCTCGCTCTGCTAATCCTGTTACCAGTGGCTGCTGCCAGTGGCGAT
AAGTCGTGTCTTACCGGGTTGGACTCAAGACGATAGTTACCGGATAAGGCGCAGCGGTCGGGCTGAACGG
GGGGTTCGTGCACACAGCCCAGCTTGGAGCGAACGACCTACACCGAACTGAGATACCTACAGCGTGAGCT
ATGAGAAAGCGCCACGCTTCCCGAAGGGAGAAAGGCGGACAGGTATCCGGTAAGCGGCAGGGTCGGAACA
GGAGAGCGCACGAGGGAGCTTCCAGGGGGAAACGCCTGGTATCTTTATAGTCCTGTCGGGTTTCGCCACC
TCTGACTTGAGCGTCGATTTTTGTGATGCTCGTCAGGGGGGCGGAGCCTATGGAAAAACGCCAGCAACGC
GGCCTTTTTACGGTTCCTGGCCTTTTGCTGGCCTTTTGCTCACATGTTCTTTCCTGCGTTATCCCCTGAT
TCTGTGGATAACCGTATTACCGCCTTTGAGTGAGCTGATACCGCTCGCCGCAGCCGAACGACCGAGCGCA
GCGAGTCAGTGAGCGAGGAAGCGGAAGAGCGCCCAATACGCAAACCGCCTCTCCCCGCGCGTTGGCCGAT
TCATTAATGCAGCTGGCACGACAGGTTTCCCGACTGGAAAGCGGGCAGTGAGCGCAACGCAATTAATGTG
AGTTAGCTCACTCATTAGGCACCCCAGGCTTTACACTTTATGCTTCCGGCTCGTATGTTGTGTGGAATTG
TGAGCGGATAACAATTTCACACAGGAAACAGCTATGACCATGATTACGCCAAGCGCGCAATTAACCCTCA
CTAAAGGGAACAAAAGCTGGAGCTGCAAGCTTAATGTAGTCTTATGCAATACTCTTGTAGTCTTGCAACA
TGGTAACGATGAGTTAGCAACATGCCTTACAAGGAGAGAAAAAGCACCGTGCATGCCGATTGGTGGAAGT
AAGGTGGTACGATCGTGCCTTATTAGGAAGGCAACAGACGGGTCTGACATGGATTGGACGAACCACTGAA
TTGCCGCATTGCAGAGATATTGTATTTAAGTGCCTAGCTCGATACATAAACGGGTCTCTCTGGTTAGACC
AGATCTGAGCCTGGGAGCTCTCTGGCTAACTAGGGAACCCACTGCTTAAGCCTCAATAAAGCTTGCCTTG
AGTGCTTCAAGTAGTGTGTGCCCGTCTGTTGTGTGACTCTGGTAACTAGAGATCCCTCAGACCCTTTTAG
TCAGTGTGGAAAATCTCTAGCAGTGGCGCCCGAACAGGGACTTGAAAGCGAAAGGGAAACCAGAGGAGCT
CTCTCGACGCAGGACTCGGCTTGCTGAAGCGCGCACGGCAAGAGGCGAGGGGCGGCGACTGGTGAGTACG
CCAAAAATTTTGACTAGCGGAGGCTAGAAGGAGAGAGATGGGTGCGAGAGCGTCAGTATTAAGCGGGGGA
GAATTAGATCGCGATGGGAAAAAATTCGGTTAAGGCCAGGGGGAAAGAAAAAATATAAATTAAAACATAT
AGTATGGGCAAGCAGGGAGCTAGAACGATTCGCAGTTAATCCTGGCCTGTTAGAAACATCAGAAGGCTGT
AGACAAATACTGGGACAGCTACAACCATCCCTTCAGACAGGATCAGAAGAACTTAGATCATTATATAATA
CAGTAGCAACCCTCTATTGTGTGCATCAAAGGATAGAGATAAAAGACACCAAGGAAGCTTTAGACAAGAT
AGAGGAAGAGCAAAACAAAAGTAAGACCACCGCACAGCAAGCGGCCGCTGATCTTCAGACCTGGAGGAGG
AGATATGAGGGACAATTGGAGAAGTGAATTATATAAATATAAAGTAGTAAAAATTGAACCATTAGGAGTA
GCACCCACCAAGGCAAAGAGAAGAGTGGTGCAGAGAGAAAAAAGAGCAGTGGGAATAGGAGCTTTGTTCC
TTGGGTTCTTGGGAGCAGCAGGAAGCACTATGGGCGCAGCGTCAATGACGCTGACGGTACAGGCCAGACA
ATTATTGTCTGGTATAGTGCAGCAGCAGAACAATTTGCTGAGGGCTATTGAGGCGCAACAGCATCTGTTG
CAACTCACAGTCTGGGGCATCAAGCAGCTCCAGGCAAGAATCCTGGCTGTGGAAAGATACCTAAAGGATC
AACAGCTCCTGGGGATTTGGGGTTGCTCTGGAAAACTCATTTGCACCACTGCTGTGCCTTGGAATGCTAG
TTGGAGTAATAAATCTCTGGAACAGATTTGGAATCACACGACCTGGATGGAGTGGGACAGAGAAATTAAC
AATTACACAAGCTTAATACACTCCTTAATTGAAGAATCGCAAAACCAGCAAGAAAAGAATGAACAAGAAT
TATTGGAATTAGATAAATGGGCAAGTTTGTGGAATTGGTTTAACATAACAAATTGGCTGTGGTATATAAA
ATTATTCATAATGATAGTAGGAGGCTTGGTAGGTTTAAGAATAGTTTTTGCTGTACTTTCTATAGTGAAT
AGAGTTAGGCAGGGATATTCACCATTATCGTTTCAGACCCACCTCCCAACCCCGAGGGGACCCGACAGGC
CCGAAGGAATAGAAGAAGAAGGTGGAGAGAGAGACAGAGACAGATCCATTCGATTAGTGAACGGATCTCG
ACGGTATCGGTTAACTTTTAAAAGAAAAGGGGGGATTGGGGGGTACAGTGCAGGGGAAAGAATAGTAGAC
ATAATAGCAACAGACATACAAACTAAAGAATTACAAAAACAAATTACAAAAATTCAAAATTTTATCGATC
ACGAGACTAGCCTCGAGCTGGCTGCAGTAACGCCATTTTGCAAGGCATGGAAAAATACCAAACCAAGAAT
AGAGAAGTTCAGATCAAGGGCGGGTACATGAAAATAGCTAACGTTGGGCCAAACAGGATATCTGCGGTGA
GCAGTTTCGGCCCCGGCCCGGGGCCAAGAACAGATGGTCACCGCAGTTTCGGCCCCGGCCCGAGGCCAAG
AACAGATGGTCCCCAGATATGGCCCAACCCTCAGCAGTTTCTTAAGACCCATCAGATGTTTCCAGGCTCC
CCCAAGGACCTGAAATGACCCTGCGCCTTATTTGAATTAACCAATCAGCCTGCTTCTCGCTTCTGTTCGC
GCGCTTCTGCTTCCCGAGCTCTATAAAAGAGCTCACAACCCCTCACTCGGCGCGCCAGTCCTCCGACAGA
CTGAGTCGGCCGGTCGAATCAAGCTTATCGATACCGTCGACGGATCCGCTAGCCCGCGGTTCGAAATGGA
TGTAGAAAATGAGCAGATACTGAATGTAAACCCTGCAGATCCTGATAACTTAAGTGACTCTCTCTTTTCC
GGTGATGAAGAAAATGCTGGGACTGAGGAAGTAAAGAATGAAATAAATGGAAATTGGATTTCAGCATACT
CCATTAACGAAGCTAGAATTAATGCCAAGGCAAAAAGGCGACTAAGGAAAAACTCATCCCGGGACTCTGG
CAGAGGCGATTCGGTCAGCGACAGTGGGAGTGACGCCCTTAGAAGTGGATTAACTGTGCCAACCAGTCCA
AAGGGAAGGTTGCTGGATAGGCGATCCAGATCTGGGAAAGGAAGGGGACTACCAAAGAAAGGTGGTGCAG
GAGGCAAAGGTGTCTGGGGTACACCTGGACAGGTGTATGATGTGGAGGAGGTGGATGTGAAAGATCCTAA
CTATGATGATGACCAGGAGAACTGTGTTTATGAAACTGTAGTTTTGCCTTTGGATGAAAGGGCATTTGAG
AAGACTTTAACACCAATCATACAGGAATATTTTGAGCATGGAGATACTAATGAAGTTGCGGAAATGTTAA
GAGATTTAAATCTTGGTGAAATGAAAAGTGGAGTACCAGTGTTGGCAGTATCCTTAGCATTGGAGGGGAA
GGCTAGTCATAGAGAGATGACATCTAAGCTTCTTTCTGACCTTTGTGGGACAGTAATGAGCACAACTGAT
GTGGAAAAATCATTTGATAAATTGTTGAAAGATCTACCTGAATTAGCACTGGATACTCCTAGAGCACCAC
AGTTGGTGGGCCAGTTTATTGCTAGAGCTGTTGGAGATGGAATTTTATGTAATACCTATATTGATAGTTA
CAAAGGAACTGTAGATTGTGTGCAGGCTAGAGCTGCTCTGGATAAGGCTACCGTGCTTCTGAGTATGTCT
AAAGGTGGAAAGCGTAAAGATAGTGTGTGGGGCTCTGGAGGTGGGCAGCAATCTGTCAATCACCTTGTTA
AAGAGATTGATATGCTGCTGAAAGAATATTTACTCTCTGGAGACATATCTGAAGCTGAACATTGCCTTAA
GGAACTGGAAGTACCTCATTTTCACCATGAGCTTGTATATGAAGCTATTATAATGGTTTTAGAGTCAACT
GGAGAAAGTACATTTAAGATGATTTTGGATTTATTAAAGTCCCTTTGGAAGTCTTCTACCATTACTGTAG
ACCAAATGAAAAGAGGTTATGAGAGAATTTACAATGAAATTCCGGACATTAATCTGGATGTCCCACATTC
ATACTCTGTGCTGGAGCGGTTTGTAGAAGAATGTTTTCAGGCTGGAATAATTTCCAAACAACTCAGAGAT
CTTTGTCCTTCAAGGGGCAGAAAGCGTTTTGTAAGCGAAGGAGATGGAGGTCGTCTTAAACCAGAGAGCT
ACTGAACCGGTCGGATCCCCCGGGCTGCAGGAATTCGAGCATCTTACCGCCATTTATTCCCATATTTGTT
CTGTTTTTCTTGATTTGGGTATACATTTAAATGTTAATAAAACAAAATGGTGGGGCAATCATTTACATTT
TTAGGGATATGTAATTACTAGTTCAGGTGTATTGCCACAAGACAAACATGTTAAGAAACTTTCCCGTTAT
TTACGCTCTGTTCCTGTTAATCAACCTCTGGATTACAAAATTTGTGAAAGATTGACTGATATTCTTAACT
ATGTTGCTCCTTTTACGCTGTGTGGATATGCTGCTTTAATGCCTCTGTATCATGCTATTGCTTCCCGTAC
GGCTTTCGTTTTCTCCTCCTTGTATAAATCCTGGTTGCTGTCTCTTTATGAGGAGTTGTGGCCCGTTGTC
CGTCAACGTGGCGTGGTGTGCTCTGTGTTTGCTGACGCAACCCCCACTGGCTGGGGCATTGCCACCACCT
GTCAACTCCTTTCTGGGACTTTCGCTTTCCCCCTCCCGATCGCCACGGCAGAACTCATCGCCGCCTGCCT
TGCCCGCTGCTGGACAGGGGCTAGGTTGCTGGGCACTGATAATTCCGTGGTGTTGTCGGGGAAGCTGACG
TCCTTTGCAATTCGATATCAAGCTGTACCTTCTAGATGTACAGACGTCCAAGCGCTTCTAGACCAATGAC
TTACAAGGCAGCTGTAGATCTTAGCCACTTTTTAAAAGAAAAGGGGGGACTGGAAGGGCTAATTCACTCC
CAACGAAGACAAGATCTGCTTTTTGCTTGTACTGGGTCTCTCTGGTTAGACCAGATCTGAGCCTGGGAGC
TCTCTGGCTAACTAGGGAACCCACTGCTTAAGCCTCAATAAAGCTTGCCTTGAGTGCTTCAAGTAGTGTG
TGCCCGTCTGTTGTGTGACTCTGGTAACTAGAGATCCCTCAGACCCTTTTAGTCAGTGTGGAAAATCTCT
AGCAGTAGTAGTTCATGTCATCTTATTATTCAGTATTTATAACTTGCAAAGAAATGAATATCAGAGAGTG
AGAGGAACTTGTTTATTGCAGCTTATAATGGTTACAAATAAAGCAATAGCATCACAAATTTCACAAATAA
AGCATTTTTTTCACTGCATTCTAGTTGTGGTTTGTCCAAACTCATCAATGTATCTTATCATGTCTGGCTC
TAGCTATCCCGCCCCTAACTCCGCCCATCCCGCCCCTAACTCCGCCCAGTTCCGCCCATTCTCCGCCCCA
TGGCTGACTAATTTTTTTT
Features (pLannotate 1.2.2; 29 found; start..end, strand, type, name):
     94..112     -  promoter       T7 promoter: promoter for bacteriophage T7 RNA polymerase
    120..275     +  CDS            lacZα (fragment): LacZα fragment of β-galactosidase; lacZ fragment
    280..708     +  rep_origin     f1 ori (sequence partly withheld): f1 bacteriophage origin of replication; arrow indicates direction of (+) strand synthesis
    761..865     +  promoter       AmpR promoter: bla
    866..1726    +  CDS            AmpR: β-lactamase; bla; confers resistance to ampicillin, carbenicillin, and related antibiotics
   1897..2485    +  rep_origin     ori: high-copy-number ColE1/pMB1/pBR322/pUC origin of replication
   2668..2760    +  CDS            lacI (fragment): lac repressor; lacI; The lac repressor binds to the lac operator to inhibit transcription in E. coli. This inhibition can be relieved by adding lactose or isopropyl-β-D-thiogalactopyranoside (IPTG).
   2773..2794    +  protein_bind   CAP binding site: CAP binding activates transcription in the presence of cAMP. E. coli catabolite activator protein
   2809..2839    +  promoter       lac promoter: promoter for the E. coli lac operon
   2847..2863    +  protein_bind   lac operator: The lac repressor binds to the lac operator to inhibit transcription in E. coli. This inhibition can be relieved by adding lactose or isopropyl-β-D-thiogalactopyranoside (IPTG). lac repressor encoded by lacI
   2908..2926    +  promoter       T3 promoter: promoter for bacteriophage T3 RNA polymerase
   2954..3180    +  promoter       RSV promoter: Rous sarcoma virus enhancer/promoter
   3181..3361    +  LTR            5' LTR (truncated): truncated 5' long terminal repeat (LTR) from HIV-1
   3408..3533    +  misc_feature   HIV-1 Ψ: packaging signal of human immunodeficiency virus type 1
   3517..3880    +  CDS            HIV-1 gag (fragment): gag protein from human immunodeficiency virus 1; gag
   4026..4259    +  misc_feature   RRE: The Rev response element (RRE) of HIV-1 allows for Rev-dependent mRNA export from the nucleus to the cytoplasm.
   4636..4736    +  CDS            Rev (fragment): human immunodeficiency virus 1 (HIV-1) Rev protein; rev; enhances nuclear export of unspliced and incompletely spliced viral mRNAs
   4755..4872    +  misc_feature   cPPT/CTS: central polypurine tract and central termination sequence of HIV-1
   4906..5307    +  promoter       SFFV promoter: spleen focus-forming virus long terminal repeat (LTR) promoter
   5317..5340    +  misc_feature   MCS (fragment): pBluescript multiple cloning site
   5365..6771    +  CDS            PDCD4: PDCD4_HUMAN - Also known as H731. Experimental evidence at protein level: Swiss-Prot protein existence level 1. Inhibits translation initiation and cap-dependent translation. May excert its function by hindering the interaction between EIF4A1 and EIF4G. Inhibits the helicase activity of EIF4A. Modulates the activation of JUN kinase. Down-regulates the expression of MAP4K1, thus inhibiting events important in driving invasion, namely, MAPK85 activation and consequent JUN-dependent transcription. May play a role in apoptosis. Tumor suppressor. Inhibits tumor promoter-induced neoplastic transform
   6782..6807    +  misc_feature   MCS (fragment): pBluescript multiple cloning site
   6807..6866    +  CDS            S (fragment): HBSAG_WHV6 - Experimental evidence at transcript level: Swiss-Prot protein existence level 2. The middle envelope protein plays an important role in the budding of the virion. It is involved in the induction of budding in a nucleocapsid independent way. In this process the majority of envelope proteins bud to form subviral lipoprotein particles of 22 nm of diameter that do not contain a nucleocapsid (By similarity). From Woodchuck hepatitis B virus (isolate w64/pWS23) (WHV).
   6998..7401    +  misc_feature   WPRE: woodchuck hepatitis virus posttranscriptional regulatory element
   7459..7518    +  CDS            nef (fragment): NEF_HV1Z2 - Experimental evidence at protein level: Swiss-Prot protein existence level 1. Extracellular Nef protein targets CD4(+) T-lymphocytes for apoptosis by interacting with CXCR4 surface receptors. From Human immunodeficiency virus type 1 group M subtype D (isolate Z2/CDC-Z34) (HIV-1).
   7520..7753    +  LTR            3' LTR (ΔU3): self-inactivating 3' long terminal repeat (LTR) from HIV-1
   7825..7946    +  polyA_signal   SV40 poly(A) signal: SV40 polyadenylation signal
   7965..7986    +  rep_origin     SV40 ori (fragment): SV40 origin of replication
   7986..73      +  rep_origin     SV40 ori (across the origin): SV40 origin of replication
