[The description below was written by a language model from this plasmid's Addgene catalogue record and pLannotate feature annotations shown in this document.]
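Description:
SFFV-PDCD4-Brd 35 is a third-generation-style, self-inactivating HIV-1 lentiviral transfer plasmid built on the SFFV-MCS backbone, carrying the human PDCD4 coding sequence together with a construct-specific DNA barcode. It is propagated in E. coli through a high-copy ColE1/pUC origin with ampicillin selection (AmpR). The bacterial portion also retains pBluescript-type remnants: an f1 origin, lacZα and lac regulatory fragments, and T7 and T3 promoters. No mammalian selection marker or fluorescent reporter appears in the feature table.

The viral cassette begins with an RSV promoter fused to a truncated 5' LTR, which drives genomic RNA production in packaging cells without requiring Tat. It is followed by the Ψ packaging signal with a partial gag sequence, the RRE for Rev-dependent nuclear export, and the cPPT/CTS element that aids nuclear import of the provirus. Internally, the spleen focus-forming virus (SFFV) promoter, which is strong in haematopoietic and many other cell types, drives PDCD4 (about 1.4 kb), cloned between retained multiple-cloning-site fragments. A WPRE downstream enhances transcript stability and expression. According to the depositor, the barcode was inserted at an XbaI site after the WPRE, giving the layout SFFV–TF–WPRE–barcode; the barcode itself is not annotated in the feature table. The ΔU3 3' LTR inactivates the viral promoter after integration, and an SV40 poly(A) signal and SV40 origin lie outside the provirus.

The plasmid belongs to a barcoded factor library for combinatorial transcription factor screening in immune cell reprogramming. Placing the barcode within the transcribed region should allow the delivered factor to be identified by sequencing. The record labels PDCD4 a transcription factor, although its annotation describes a translation-initiation inhibitor and tumour suppressor.
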