Addgene plasmid #219017: SFFV-PDCD4-Brd 35
Purpose: Transcription factor PDCD4 with a specific barcode assigned.
Depositing lab: Filipe Pereira. Depositing organization: Center for Neuroscience and Cell Biology, University of Coimbra. Publication: A combinatorial transcription factor screening platform for immune cell reprogramming. Kurochkin I, Altman AR, Caiado I, Pertiga-Cabral D, Halitzki E, Minaeva M, Zimmermannova O, Henriques-Oliveira L, Klein D, Nair M, Oliveira D, Cajal LR, Knittel R, Feick C, Ringner M, Martin M, Cirovic B, Pires CF, Rosa FF, Sitnicka E, Theis FJ, Pereira CF. Cell Syst. 2026 Jan 21;17(1):101457. doi: 10.1016/j.cels.2025.101457. Epub 2026 Jan 14. PubMed 41539305.
Backbone
  Vector backbone: SFFV-MCS
  Backbone size w/o insert (bp): 6638
  Vector type: Lentiviral
Growth in bacteria
  Bacterial resistance: Ampicillin, 100 μg/mL
  Growth temperature: 37°C
  Growth strain: NEB Stable
  Copy number: High Copy
Gene/Insert
  Gene/Insert name: PDCD4
  Species: H. sapiens (human)
  Insert size (bp): 1410
  Entrez Gene: PDCD4 (a.k.a. H731)
  Promoter: The spleen focus-forming virus (SFFV) promoter
  Cloning method: Restriction Enzyme; 5′ cloning site Bsp119I (not destroyed); 3′ cloning site BstHI (not destroyed)
Terms and licenses: Academic/Nonprofit Terms; Industry Terms: Not Available to Industry
Depositor comments: Barcode sequence cloned into XbaI restriction site. Design of plasmid is as follows: SFFV-[TF sequence]-WPRE-[Barcode sequence].
How to cite: SFFV-PDCD4-Brd 35 was a gift from Filipe Pereira (Addgene plasmid # 219017 ; http://n2t.net/addgene:219017 ; RRID:Addgene_219017)
