>Addgene plasmid #219017 | SFFV-PDCD4-Brd 35 | depositor partial sequence | sequence record 427531 | TF ORF
ATGGATGTAGAAAATGAGCAGATACTGAATGTAAACCCTGCAGATCCTGATAACTTAAGTGACTCTCTCT
TTTCCGGTGATGAAGAAAATGCTGGGACTGAGGAAGTAAAGAATGAAATAAATGGAAATTGGATTTCAGC
ATACTCCATTAACGAAGCTAGAATTAATGCCAAGGCAAAAAGGCGACTAAGGAAAAACTCATCCCGGGAC
TCTGGCAGAGGCGATTCGGTCAGCGACAGTGGGAGTGACGCCCTTAGAAGTGGATTAACTGTGCCAACCA
GTCCAAAGGGAAGGTTGCTGGATAGGCGATCCAGATCTGGGAAAGGAAGGGGACTACCAAAGAAAGGTGG
TGCAGGAGGCAAAGGTGTCTGGGGTACACCTGGACAGGTGTATGATGTGGAGGAGGTGGATGTGAAAGAT
CCTAACTATGATGATGACCAGGAGAACTGTGTTTATGAAACTGTAGTTTTGCCTTTGGATGAAAGGGCAT
TTGAGAAGACTTTAACACCAATCATACAGGAATATTTTGAGCATGGAGATACTAATGAAGTTGCGGAAAT
GTTAAGAGATTTAAATCTTGGTGAAATGAAAAGTGGAGTACCAGTGTTGGCAGTATCCTTAGCATTGGAG
GGGAAGGCTAGTCATAGAGAGATGACATCTAAGCTTCTTTCTGACCTTTGTGGGACAGTAATGAGCACAA
CTGATGTGGAAAAATCATTTGATAAATTGTTGAAAGATCTACCTGAATTAGCACTGGATACTCCTAGAGC
ACCACAGTTGGTGGGCCAGTTTATTGCTAGAGCTGTTGGAGATGGAATTTTATGTAATACCTATATTGAT
AGTTACAAAGGAACTGTAGATTGTGTGCAGGCTAGAGCTGCTCTGGATAAGGCTACCGTGCTTCTGAGTA
TGTCTAAAGGTGGAAAGCGTAAAGATAGTGTGTGGGGCTCTGGAGGTGGGCAGCAATCTGTCAATCACCT
TGTTAAAGAGATTGATATGCTGCTGAAAGAATATTTACTCTCTGGAGACATATCTGAAGCTGAACATTGC
CTTAAGGAACTGGAAGTACCTCATTTTCACCATGAGCTTGTATATGAAGCTATTATAATGGTTTTAGAGT
CAACTGGAGAAAGTACATTTAAGATGATTTTGGATTTATTAAAGTCCCTTTGGAAGTCTTCTACCATTAC
TGTAGACCAAATGAAAAGAGGTTATGAGAGAATTTACAATGAAATTCCGGACATTAATCTGGATGTCCCA
CATTCATACTCTGTGCTGGAGCGGTTTGTAGAAGAATGTTTTCAGGCTGGAATAATTTCCAAACAACTCA
GAGATCTTTGTCCTTCAAGGGGCAGAAAGCGTTTTGTAAGCGAAGGAGATGGAGGTCGTCTTAAACCAGA
GAGCTACTGA
