>Addgene plasmid #219017 | SFFV-PDCD4-Brd 35 | depositor partial sequence | sequence record 427532 | Barcode sequence
TGTACAGACGTCCAAGCGCT
